LOCUS       Exported 7044 bp ds-DNA circular SYN 13-MAY-2021
DEFINITION  P. aeruginosa PA14 CRISPR2 locus, with ""optimized"" IHFprox site.
ACCESSION   .
VERSION     .
KEYWORDS    pCRISPR2_IHF_Opt
SOURCE      synthetic DNA construct
  ORGANISM  synthetic DNA construct
REFERENCE   1 (bases 1 to 7044)
  TITLE     Phasing paper plasmids
  JOURNAL   Unpublished
REFERENCE   2 (bases 1 to 7044)
  AUTHORS   .
  TITLE     Direct Submission
  JOURNAL   Exported May 13, 2021 from SnapGene Server 1.1.58
            http://www.snapgene.com
FEATURES             Location/Qualifiers
     source          1..7044
                     /organism="synthetic DNA construct"
                     /mol_type="other DNA"
     RBS             37..59
                     /note="efficient ribosome binding site from bacteriophage
                     T7 gene 10 (Olins and Rangwala, 1989)"
     primer_bind     complement(1994..2011)
                     /label=M13 Forward
                     /note="In lacZ gene. Also called M13-F20 or M13 (-21)
                     Forward"
     primer_bind     complement(1994..2010)
                     /label=M13 fwd
                     /note="common sequencing primer, one of multiple similar
                     variants"
     primer_bind     complement(2003..2025)
                     /label=M13/pUC Forward
                     /note="In lacZ gene"
     CDS             complement(2171..3004)
                     /codon_start=1
                     /product="replication protein for the broad-host-range
                     plasmid pRO1600 from Pseudomonas aeruginosa "
                     /label=pRO1600 Rep
                     /translation="MASPPMVYKSNALVEAAYRLSVQEQRIVLACISQVKRSEPVTDEV
                     MYSVTAEDIATMAGVPIESSYNQLKEAALRLKRREVRLTQEPNGKGKRPSVMITGWVQT
                     IIYREGEGRVELRFTKDMLPYLTELTKQFTKYALADVAKMDSTHAIRLYELLMQWDSIG
                     QREIEIDQLRKWFQLEGRYPSIKDFKLRVLDPAVTQINEHSPLQVEWAQRKTGRKVTHL
                     LFSFGPKKPAKAVGKAPAKRKAGKISDAEIAKQARPGETWEAARARLTQMPLDLA"
     rep_origin      3018..3369
                     /label=pRO1600 oriV
                     /note="broad-host-range origin of replication from
                     Pseudomonas aeruginosa plasmid pRO1600; requires the
                     pRO1600 Rep protein for replication (West et al., 1994)"
     promoter        3410..3438
                     /gene="intI1 (promoter lies within the coding sequence)"
                     /label=Pc promoter
                     /note="class 1 integron promoter"
     rep_origin      4942..5530
                     /direction=RIGHT
                     /label=ori
                     /note="high-copy-number ColE1/pMB1/pBR322/pUC origin of
                     replication"
     primer_bind     5431..5450
                     /label=pBR322ori-F
                     /note="pBR322 origin, forward primer"
     oriT            5600..5708
                     /note="incP origin of transfer"
     CDS             complement(5865..6743)
                     /codon_start=1
                     /gene="araC"
                     /product="L-arabinose regulatory protein"
                     /label=araC
                     /translation="MAEAQNDPLLPGYSFNAHLVAGLTPIEANGYLDFFIDRPLGMKGY
                     ILNLTIRGQGVVKNQGREFVCRPGDILLFPPGEIHHYGRHPEAREWYHQWVYFRPRAYW
                     HEWLNWPSIFANTGFFRPDEAHQPHFSDLFGQIINAGQGEGRYSELLAINLLEQLLLRR
                     MEAINESLHPPMDNRVREACQYISDHLADSNFDIASVAQHVCLSPSRLSHLFRQQLGIS
                     VLSWREDQRISQAKLLLSTTRMPIATVGRNVGFDDQLYFSRVFKKCTGASPSEFRAGCE
                     EKVNDVAVKLS"
     promoter        6770..10
                     /gene="araBAD"
                     /label=araBAD promoter
                     /note="promoter of the L-arabinose operon of E. coli; the
                     araC regulatory gene is transcribed in the opposite
                     direction (Guzman et al., 1995)"
     primer_bind     6977..6996
                     /label=pBAD Forward
                     /note="For vectors with E. coli araBAD promoter, forward
                     primer"
ORIGIN
        1 gtttctccat acccgttttt ttgggctaga aataattttg tttaacttta agaaggagat
       61 atacataccc atggatgcct tgtccgaaat cgaggcgggc cacccgagcc tgtagcgccg
      121 ctccctggcg cgacgccccc ggcctggccg ggggctttgc ggcatcgccc atcaaaagac
      181 ctttcgcgcc cgaacggcac ggttgatcgc cgtcccggtc ctcgcgaaac ggccgccaat
      241 tgcccgaagc ttccgaccct tttttcggac gatttcttac gcccttataa atcagcaagt
      301 tacgagacct cgaaaaaaga gggtttctgg cgggaaaaac tcaaaaaacg cttcgaaatc
      361 aaccggttat aggttttcgg agctagttca ctgccgtgta ggcagctaag aaaatcagcc
      421 ggacgttgta gtagtcgagc gcggtgttca ctgccgtgta ggcagctaag aaagccgggt
      481 ggtgacttct ggacggcgtt cgtcaagttc actgccgtgt aggcagctaa gaaagacctg
      541 gttttggccg acacagtggc tgcgacgttc actgccgtgt aggcagctaa gaaacggtcc
      601 tgccagtact gcggcaggat ctggtcgttc actgccgtgt aggcagctaa gaaaagcctg
      661 gcgcccttcg agtccatcca gcccgggttc actgccgtgt aggcagctaa gaaacatcca
      721 attcgccgat ccggcgcaag cgcccggttc actgccgtgt aggcagctaa gaaaacgaag
      781 cagatcgccg aatgcggcgt cagcgcgttc actgccgtgt aggcagctaa gaaagtgggt
      841 gcaaatcgcg attctggtcg cgtcgtgttc actgccgtgt aggcagctaa gaaatgaata
      901 tcagcctgca aagcgtcgtc gtagtagttc actgccgtgt aggcagctaa gaaaaagccg
      961 ggccgatgtt cgagcctggc tgcgtggttc actgccgtgt aggcagctaa gaaatggaca
     1021 atgcgcagcc caggcgctgg atttacgttc actgccgtgt aggcagctaa gaaaatgcga
     1081 ggctgatcga ggtgcgcggt tctgttgttc actgccgtgt aggcagctaa gaaagtgcgc
     1141 ggatggctgg tatctcgagc acgattgttc actgccgtgt aggcagctaa gaaaaggcaa
     1201 acaacggaaa gatcaccacc gaaggcgttc actgccgtgt aggcagctaa gaaaaacgaa
     1261 acaggcccag cacagccgct tgataagttc actgccgtgt aggcagctaa gaaaacaaga
     1321 cgctcatcga cggcagcatc gagacggttc actgccgtgt aggcagctaa gaaaaaggtg
     1381 acgatgcaca gctgttgcgc gcggttgttc actgccgtgt aggcagctaa gaaaatcctc
     1441 gaacagcccg ggttcggtcg cctccagttc actgccgtgt aggcagctaa gaaaaggagt
     1501 ttgcggcccc gctccctgcg gctctcgttc actgccgtgt aggcagctaa gaaattcacg
     1561 gcgggcttga tgtccgcgtc tacctggttc actgccgtgt aggcagctaa gaaattgccg
     1621 agtacgatgc ctgatacatg aatccagttc actgccgtgt aggcagctaa gaaactcgaa
     1681 cccacctcgg ccacaacagc cgccgggttc gctgccgtct aggcagaacc accctcccca
     1741 tcccactacc aaacatccga atataaagtt cctaccccgc ccgccagcct cgcccgtcca
     1801 cgacaatgtg cctcgcttgg aagctcacgc tcctcacaca gacgaaaacg gggtagcggc
     1861 aatcggccat atccgctaaa cagttgcctt ggcgcagaat tcgatagatc cgatagggac
     1921 aggccacggt caacatggac gacatttctc ccagcgaact gaagacgatc cttcactcgc
     1981 atgcaagctt ggcactggcc gtcgttttac aacgtcgtga ctgggaaaac cctggcgtta
     2041 cccaacttaa tcgccttgca gcacatcccc ctttcgccag ctggcgtaat agcgaagagg
     2101 cccgcaccga tcgcccttcc caacagttgc gcagcctgaa aggcaggccg ggccgtggtg
     2161 gccacggcct ctaggccaga tccagcggca tctgggttag tcgagcgcgg gccgcttccc
     2221 atgtctcacc agggcgagcc tgtttcgcga tctcagcatc tgaaatcttc ccggccttgc
     2281 gcttcgctgg ggccttaccc accgccttgg cgggcttctt cggtccaaaa ctgaacaaca
     2341 gatgtgtgac cttgcgcccg gtctttcgct gcgcccactc cacctgtagc gggctgtgct
     2401 cgttgatctg cgtcacggct ggatcaagca ctcgcaactt gaagtccttg atcgagggat
     2461 accggccttc cagttgaaac cactttcgca gctggtcaat ttctatttcg cgctggccga
     2521 tgctgtccca ttgcatgagc agctcgtaaa gcctgatcgc gtgggtgctg tccatcttgg
     2581 ccacgtcagc caaggcgtat ttggtgaact gtttggtgag ttccgtcagg tacggcagca
     2641 tgtctttggt gaacctgagt tctacacggc cctcaccctc ccggtagatg attgtttgca
     2701 cccagccggt aatcatcaca ctcggtcttt tccccttgcc attgggctct tgggttaacc
     2761 ggacttcccg ccgtttcagg cgcagggccg cttctttgag ctggttgtag gaagattcga
     2821 tagggacacc cgccatcgtc gctatgtcct ccgccgtcac tgaatacatc acttcatcgg
     2881 tgacaggctc gctcctcttc acctggctaa tacaggccag aacgatccgc tgttcctgaa
     2941 cactgaggcg atacgcggcc tcgaccaggg cattgctttt gtaaaccatt gggggtgagg
     3001 ccacgttcga cattccttgt gtataagggg acactgtatc tgcgtcccac aatacaacaa
     3061 atccgtccct ttacaacaac aaatccgtcc cttcttaaca acaaatccgt cccttaatgg
     3121 caacaaatcc gtcccttttt aaactctaca ggccacggat tacgtggcct gtagacgtcc
     3181 taaaaggttt aaaagggaaa aggaagaaaa gggtggaaac gcaaaaaacg caccactacg
     3241 tggccccgtt ggggccgcat ttgtgcccct gaaggggcgg gggaggcgtc tgggcaatcc
     3301 ccgttttacc agtcccctat cgccgcctga gagggcgcag gaagcgagta atcagggtat
     3361 cgaggcggat tcacccttgg cgtccaacca gcggcaccag cggcgcgaat tgacataagc
     3421 ctgttcggtt cgtaaactgt aatgcaagta gcgtatgcgc tcacgcaact ggtccagaac
     3481 cttgaccgaa cgcagcggtg gtaacggcgc agtggcggtt ttcatggctt gttatgactg
     3541 tttttttgta cagtctatgc ctcgggcatc caagcagcaa gcgcgttacg ccgtgggtcg
     3601 atgtttgatg ttatggagca gcaacgatgt tacgcagcag ggcagtcgcc ctaaaacaaa
     3661 gttaggtggc tcaagtatgg gcatcattcg cacatgtagg ctcggccctg accaagtcaa
     3721 atccatgcgg gctgctcttg atcttttcgg tcgtgagttc ggagacgtag ccacctactc
     3781 ccaacatcag ccggactccg attacctcgg gaacttgctc cgtagtaaga cattcatcgc
     3841 gcttgctgcc ttcgaccaag aagcggttgt tggcgctctc gcggcttacg ttctgcccaa
     3901 gtttgagcag ccgcgtagtg agatctatat ctatgatctc gcagtctccg gcgagcaccg
     3961 gaggcagggc attgccaccg cgctcatcaa tctcctcaag catgaggcca acgcgcttgg
     4021 tgcttatgtg atctacgtgc aagcagatta cggtgacgat cccgcagtgg ctctctatac
     4081 aaagttgggc atacgggaag aagtgatgca ctttgatatc gacccaagta ccgccaccta
     4141 acaattcgtt caagccgaga tcggcttccc ggccgcggag ttgttcggta aattgtcaca
     4201 acgccgcggc caattcgact caccagtcac agaaaagcat cttacggatg gcatgacagt
     4261 aagagaatta tgcagtgctg ccataaccat gagtgataac actgcggcca acttacttct
     4321 gacaacgatc ggaggaccga aggagctaac cgcttttttg cacaacatgg gggatcatgt
     4381 aactcgcctt gatcgttggg aaccggagct gaatgaagcc ataccaaacg acgagcgtga
     4441 caccacgatg cctgtagcaa tggcaacaac gttgcgcaaa ctattaactg gcgaactact
     4501 tactctagct tcccggcaac aattaataga ctggatggag gcggataaag ttgcaggacc
     4561 acttctgcgc tcggcccttc cggctggctg gtttattgct gataaatctg gagccggtga
     4621 gcgtgggtct cgcggtatca ttgcagcact ggggccagat ggtaagccct cccgtatcgt
     4681 agttatctac acgacgggga gtcaggcaac tatggatgaa cgaaatagac agatcgctga
     4741 gataggtgcc tcactgatta agcattggta actgtcagac caagtttact catatatact
     4801 ttagattgat ttaaaacttc atttttaatt taaaaggatc taggtgaaga tcctttttga
     4861 taatctcatg accaaaatcc cttaacgtga gttttcgttc cactgagcgt cagaccccgt
     4921 agaaaagatc aaaggatctt cttgagatcc tttttttctg cgcgtaatct gctgcttgca
     4981 aacaaaaaaa ccaccgctac cagcggtggt ttgtttgccg gatcaagagc taccaactct
     5041 ttttccgaag gtaactggct tcagcagagc gcagatacca aatactgttc ttctagtgta
     5101 gccgtagtta ggccaccact tcaagaactc tgtagcaccg cctacatacc tcgctctgct
     5161 aatcctgtta ccagtggctg ctgccagtgg cgataagtcg tgtcttaccg ggttggactc
     5221 aagacgatag ttaccggata aggcgcagcg gtcgggctga acggggggtt cgtgcacaca
     5281 gcccagcttg gagcgaacga cctacaccga actgagatac ctacagcgtg agctatgaga
     5341 aagcgccacg cttcccgaag ggagaaaggc ggacaggtat ccggtaagcg gcagggtcgg
     5401 aacaggagag cgcacgaggg agcttccagg gggaaacgcc tggtatcttt atagtcctgt
     5461 cgggtttcgc cacctctgac ttgagcgtcg atttttgtga tgctcgtcag gggggcggag
     5521 cctatggaaa aacgccagca acgcggcctt tttacggttc ctggcctttt gctggccttt
     5581 tgctcacaag ctagcttatc ggccagcctc gcagagcagg attcccgttg agcaccgcca
     5641 ggtgcgaata agggacagtg aagaaggaac acccgctcgc gggtgggcct acttcaccta
     5701 tcctgcccgg ctgacgccgt tggatacacc aaggaaagtc tacacgaacc ctttggcaaa
     5761 atcctgtata tcgtgcgaaa aaggatggat ataccgaaaa aatcgctata atgaccccga
     5821 agcagggtta tgcagcggaa agtatacctt aaggaatccc caaattatga caacttgacg
     5881 gctacatcat tcactttttc ttcacaaccg gcacggaact cgctcgggct ggccccggtg
     5941 cattttttaa atacccgcga gaaatagagt tgatcgtcaa aaccaacatt gcgaccgacg
     6001 gtggcgatag gcatccgggt ggtgctcaaa agcagcttcg cctggctgat acgttggtcc
     6061 tcgcgccagc ttaagacgct aatccctaac tgctggcgga aaagatgtga cagacgcgac
     6121 ggcgacaagc aaacatgctg tgcgacgctg gcgatatcaa aattgctgtc tgccaggtga
     6181 tcgctgatgt actgacaagc ctcgcgtacc cgattatcca tcggtggatg gagcgactcg
     6241 ttaatcgctt ccatgcgccg cagtaacaat tgctcaagca gatttatcgc cagcagctcc
     6301 gaatagcgcc cttccccttg cccggcgtta atgatttgcc caaacaggtc gctgaaatgc
     6361 ggctggtgcg cttcatccgg gcgaaagaac cccgtattgg caaatattga cggccagtta
     6421 agccattcat gccagtaggc gcgcggacga aagtaaaccc actggtgata ccattcgcga
     6481 gcctccggat gacgaccgta gtgatgaatc tctcctggcg ggaacagcaa aatatcaccc
     6541 ggtcggcaaa caaattctcg tccctgattt ttcaccaccc cctgaccgcg aatggtgaga
     6601 ttgagaatat aacctttcat tcccagcggt cggtcgataa aaaaatcgag ataaccgttg
     6661 gcctcaatcg gcgttaaacc cgccaccaga tgggcattaa acgagtatcc cggcagcagg
     6721 ggatcatttt gcgcttcagc catacttttc atactcccgc cattcagaga agaaaccaat
     6781 tgtccatatt gcatcagaca ttgccgtcac tgcgtctttt actggctctt ctcgctaacc
     6841 aaaccggtaa ccccgcttat taaaagcatt ctgtaacaaa gcgggaccaa agccatgaca
     6901 aaaacgcgta acaaaagtgt ctataatcac ggcagaaaag tccacattga ttatttgcac
     6961 ggcgtcacac tttgctatgc catagcattt ttatccataa gattagcgga tcctacctga
     7021 cgctttttat cgcaactctc tact
//
