LOCUS       pCRISPR2_IHFopti 7064 bp ds-DNA circular 21-APR-2020
DEFINITION  .
ACCESSION
VERSION
SOURCE      .
  ORGANISM  .
COMMENT
COMMENT
COMMENT     ApEinfo:methylated:1
FEATURES             Location/Qualifiers
     misc_feature    2562..3910
                     /locus_tag="PA14_CRISPR2"
                     /label="PA14_CRISPR2"
                     /ApEinfo_label="PA14_CRISPR2"
                     /ApEinfo_fwdcolor="cyan"
                     /ApEinfo_revcolor="green"
                     /ApEinfo_graphicformat="arrow_data {{0 1 2 0 0 -1} {} 0}
                     width 5 offset 0"
     misc_feature    2251..2561
                     /locus_tag="PA14_CRISPR2_Leader"
                     /label="PA14_CRISPR2_Leader"
                     /ApEinfo_label="PA14_CRISPR2_Leader"
                     /ApEinfo_fwdcolor="#808080"
                     /ApEinfo_revcolor="green"
                     /ApEinfo_graphicformat="arrow_data {{0 1 2 0 0 -1} {} 0}
                     width 5 offset 0"
     misc_feature    3911..4153
                     /locus_tag="PA14_CRISPR2_terminus"
                     /label="PA14_CRISPR2_terminus"
                     /ApEinfo_label="PA14_CRISPR2_terminus"
                     /ApEinfo_fwdcolor="#800080"
                     /ApEinfo_revcolor="green"
                     /ApEinfo_graphicformat="arrow_data {{0 1 2 0 0 -1} {} 0}
                     width 5 offset 0"
     misc_feature    complement(4217..4238)
                     /locus_tag="Reverse primer"
                     /label="Reverse primer"
                     /ApEinfo_label="Reverse primer"
                     /ApEinfo_fwdcolor="cyan"
                     /ApEinfo_revcolor="green"
                     /ApEinfo_graphicformat="arrow_data {{0 1 2 0 0 -1} {} 0}
                     width 5 offset 0"
     misc_feature    2135..2154
                     /locus_tag="pBAD30_F"
                     /label="pBAD30_F"
                     /ApEinfo_label="pBAD30_F"
                     /ApEinfo_fwdcolor="#00ff00"
                     /ApEinfo_revcolor="green"
                     /ApEinfo_graphicformat="arrow_data {{0 1 2 0 0 -1} {} 0}
                     width 5 offset 0"
     misc_feature    2491..2505
                     /locus_tag="Upstream recognition motif"
                     /label="Upstream recognition motif"
                     /ApEinfo_label="Upstream recognition motif"
                     /ApEinfo_fwdcolor="#008080"
                     /ApEinfo_revcolor="green"
                     /ApEinfo_graphicformat="arrow_data {{0 1 2 0 0 -1} {} 0}
                     width 5 offset 0"
     misc_feature    2562..2589
                     /locus_tag="Repeat"
                     /label="Repeat"
                     /ApEinfo_label="Repeat"
                     /ApEinfo_fwdcolor="#ffff80"
                     /ApEinfo_revcolor="#ffff00"
                     /ApEinfo_graphicformat="arrow_data {{0 1 2 0 0 -1} {} 0}
                     width 5 offset 0"
     misc_feature    2622..2649
                     /locus_tag="Repeat(1)"
                     /label="Repeat(1)"
                     /ApEinfo_label="Repeat"
                     /ApEinfo_fwdcolor="#ffff80"
                     /ApEinfo_revcolor="#ffff00"
                     /ApEinfo_graphicformat="arrow_data {{0 1 2 0 0 -1} {} 0}
                     width 5 offset 0"
     misc_feature    2683..2710
                     /locus_tag="Repeat(2)"
                     /label="Repeat(2)"
                     /ApEinfo_label="Repeat"
                     /ApEinfo_fwdcolor="#ffff80"
                     /ApEinfo_revcolor="#ffff00"
                     /ApEinfo_graphicformat="arrow_data {{0 1 2 0 0 -1} {} 0}
                     width 5 offset 0"
     misc_feature    2743..2770
                     /locus_tag="Repeat(3)"
                     /label="Repeat(3)"
                     /ApEinfo_label="Repeat"
                     /ApEinfo_fwdcolor="#ffff80"
                     /ApEinfo_revcolor="#ffff00"
                     /ApEinfo_graphicformat="arrow_data {{0 1 2 0 0 -1} {} 0}
                     width 5 offset 0"
     misc_feature    2803..2830
                     /locus_tag="Repeat(4)"
                     /label="Repeat(4)"
                     /ApEinfo_label="Repeat"
                     /ApEinfo_fwdcolor="#ffff80"
                     /ApEinfo_revcolor="#ffff00"
                     /ApEinfo_graphicformat="arrow_data {{0 1 2 0 0 -1} {} 0}
                     width 5 offset 0"
     misc_feature    2863..2890
                     /locus_tag="Repeat(5)"
                     /label="Repeat(5)"
                     /ApEinfo_label="Repeat"
                     /ApEinfo_fwdcolor="#ffff80"
                     /ApEinfo_revcolor="#ffff00"
                     /ApEinfo_graphicformat="arrow_data {{0 1 2 0 0 -1} {} 0}
                     width 5 offset 0"
     misc_feature    2923..2950
                     /locus_tag="Repeat(6)"
                     /label="Repeat(6)"
                     /ApEinfo_label="Repeat"
                     /ApEinfo_fwdcolor="#ffff80"
                     /ApEinfo_revcolor="#ffff00"
                     /ApEinfo_graphicformat="arrow_data {{0 1 2 0 0 -1} {} 0}
                     width 5 offset 0"
     misc_feature    2983..3010
                     /locus_tag="Repeat(7)"
                     /label="Repeat(7)"
                     /ApEinfo_label="Repeat"
                     /ApEinfo_fwdcolor="#ffff80"
                     /ApEinfo_revcolor="#ffff00"
                     /ApEinfo_graphicformat="arrow_data {{0 1 2 0 0 -1} {} 0}
                     width 5 offset 0"
     misc_feature    3043..3070
                     /locus_tag="Repeat(8)"
                     /label="Repeat(8)"
                     /ApEinfo_label="Repeat"
                     /ApEinfo_fwdcolor="#ffff80"
                     /ApEinfo_revcolor="#ffff00"
                     /ApEinfo_graphicformat="arrow_data {{0 1 2 0 0 -1} {} 0}
                     width 5 offset 0"
     misc_feature    3103..3130
                     /locus_tag="Repeat(9)"
                     /label="Repeat(9)"
                     /ApEinfo_label="Repeat"
                     /ApEinfo_fwdcolor="#ffff80"
                     /ApEinfo_revcolor="#ffff00"
                     /ApEinfo_graphicformat="arrow_data {{0 1 2 0 0 -1} {} 0}
                     width 5 offset 0"
     misc_feature    3163..3190
                     /locus_tag="Repeat(10)"
                     /label="Repeat(10)"
                     /ApEinfo_label="Repeat"
                     /ApEinfo_fwdcolor="#ffff80"
                     /ApEinfo_revcolor="#ffff00"
                     /ApEinfo_graphicformat="arrow_data {{0 1 2 0 0 -1} {} 0}
                     width 5 offset 0"
     misc_feature    3223..3250
                     /locus_tag="Repeat(11)"
                     /label="Repeat(11)"
                     /ApEinfo_label="Repeat"
                     /ApEinfo_fwdcolor="#ffff80"
                     /ApEinfo_revcolor="#ffff00"
                     /ApEinfo_graphicformat="arrow_data {{0 1 2 0 0 -1} {} 0}
                     width 5 offset 0"
     misc_feature    3283..3310
                     /locus_tag="Repeat(12)"
                     /label="Repeat(12)"
                     /ApEinfo_label="Repeat"
                     /ApEinfo_fwdcolor="#ffff80"
                     /ApEinfo_revcolor="#ffff00"
                     /ApEinfo_graphicformat="arrow_data {{0 1 2 0 0 -1} {} 0}
                     width 5 offset 0"
     misc_feature    3343..3370
                     /locus_tag="Repeat(13)"
                     /label="Repeat(13)"
                     /ApEinfo_label="Repeat"
                     /ApEinfo_fwdcolor="#ffff80"
                     /ApEinfo_revcolor="#ffff00"
                     /ApEinfo_graphicformat="arrow_data {{0 1 2 0 0 -1} {} 0}
                     width 5 offset 0"
     misc_feature    3403..3430
                     /locus_tag="Repeat(14)"
                     /label="Repeat(14)"
                     /ApEinfo_label="Repeat"
                     /ApEinfo_fwdcolor="#ffff80"
                     /ApEinfo_revcolor="#ffff00"
                     /ApEinfo_graphicformat="arrow_data {{0 1 2 0 0 -1} {} 0}
                     width 5 offset 0"
     misc_feature    3463..3490
                     /locus_tag="Repeat(15)"
                     /label="Repeat(15)"
                     /ApEinfo_label="Repeat"
                     /ApEinfo_fwdcolor="#ffff80"
                     /ApEinfo_revcolor="#ffff00"
                     /ApEinfo_graphicformat="arrow_data {{0 1 2 0 0 -1} {} 0}
                     width 5 offset 0"
     misc_feature    3523..3550
                     /locus_tag="Repeat(16)"
                     /label="Repeat(16)"
                     /ApEinfo_label="Repeat"
                     /ApEinfo_fwdcolor="#ffff80"
                     /ApEinfo_revcolor="#ffff00"
                     /ApEinfo_graphicformat="arrow_data {{0 1 2 0 0 -1} {} 0}
                     width 5 offset 0"
     misc_feature    3583..3610
                     /locus_tag="Repeat(17)"
                     /label="Repeat(17)"
                     /ApEinfo_label="Repeat"
                     /ApEinfo_fwdcolor="#ffff80"
                     /ApEinfo_revcolor="#ffff00"
                     /ApEinfo_graphicformat="arrow_data {{0 1 2 0 0 -1} {} 0}
                     width 5 offset 0"
     misc_feature    3643..3670
                     /locus_tag="Repeat(18)"
                     /label="Repeat(18)"
                     /ApEinfo_label="Repeat"
                     /ApEinfo_fwdcolor="#ffff80"
                     /ApEinfo_revcolor="#ffff00"
                     /ApEinfo_graphicformat="arrow_data {{0 1 2 0 0 -1} {} 0}
                     width 5 offset 0"
     misc_feature    3703..3730
                     /locus_tag="Repeat(19)"
                     /label="Repeat(19)"
                     /ApEinfo_label="Repeat"
                     /ApEinfo_fwdcolor="#ffff80"
                     /ApEinfo_revcolor="#ffff00"
                     /ApEinfo_graphicformat="arrow_data {{0 1 2 0 0 -1} {} 0}
                     width 5 offset 0"
     misc_feature    3763..3790
                     /locus_tag="Repeat(20)"
                     /label="Repeat(20)"
                     /ApEinfo_label="Repeat"
                     /ApEinfo_fwdcolor="#ffff80"
                     /ApEinfo_revcolor="#ffff00"
                     /ApEinfo_graphicformat="arrow_data {{0 1 2 0 0 -1} {} 0}
                     width 5 offset 0"
     misc_feature    3823..3850
                     /locus_tag="Repeat(21)"
                     /label="Repeat(21)"
                     /ApEinfo_label="Repeat"
                     /ApEinfo_fwdcolor="#ffff80"
                     /ApEinfo_revcolor="#ffff00"
                     /ApEinfo_graphicformat="arrow_data {{0 1 2 0 0 -1} {} 0}
                     width 5 offset 0"
     misc_feature    2519..2547
                     /locus_tag="IHFprox Optimized"
                     /label="IHFprox Optimized"
                     /ApEinfo_label="IHFprox Optimized"
                     /ApEinfo_fwdcolor="#804040"
                     /ApEinfo_revcolor="green"
                     /ApEinfo_graphicformat="arrow_data {{0 1 2 0 0 -1} {} 0}
                     width 5 offset 0"
ORIGIN
        1 ACCAAAATCC CTTAACGTGA GTTTTCGTTC CACTGAGCGT CAGACCCCGT AGAAAAGATC
       61 AAAGGATCTT CTTGAGATCC TTTTTTTCTG CGCGTAATCT GCTGCTTGCA AACAAAAAAA
      121 CCACCGCTAC CAGCGGTGGT TTGTTTGCCG GATCAAGAGC TACCAACTCT TTTTCCGAAG
      181 GTAACTGGCT TCAGCAGAGC GCAGATACCA AATACTGTCC TTCTAGTGTA GCCGTAGTTA
      241 GGCCACCACT TCAAGAACTC TGTAGCACCG CCTACATACC TCGCTCTGCT AATCCTGTTA
      301 CCAGTGGCTG CTGCCAGTGG CGATAAGTCG TGTCTTACCG GGTTGGACTC AAGACGATAG
      361 TTACCGGATA AGGCGCAGCG GTCGGGCTGA ACGGGGGGTT CGTGCACACA GCCCAGCTTG
      421 GAGCGAACGA CCTACACCGA ACTGAGATAC CTACAGCGTG AGCTATGAGA AAGCGCCACG
      481 CTTCCCGAAG GGAGAAAGGC GGACAGGTAT CCGGTAAGCG GCAGGGTCGG AACAGGAGAG
      541 CGCACGAGGG AGCTTCCAGG GGGAAACGCC TGGTATCTTT ATAGTCCTGT CGGGTTTCGC
      601 CACCTCTGAC TTGAGCGTCG ATTTTTGTGA TGCTCGTCAG GGGGGCGGAG CCTATGGAAA
      661 AACGCCAGCA ACGCGGCCTT TTTACGGTTC CTGGCCTTTT GCTGGCCTTT TGCTCACATA
      721 AGCTAGCTTA TCGGCCAGCC TCGCAGAGCA GGATTCCCGT TGAGCACCGC CAGGTGCGAA
      781 TAAGGGACAG TGAAGAAGGA ACACCCGCTC GCGGGTGGGC CTACTTCACC TATCCTGCCC
      841 GGCTGACGCC GTTGGATACA CCAAGGAAAG TCTACACGAA CCCTTTGGCA AAATCCTGTA
      901 TATCGTGCGA AAAAGGATGG ATATACCGAA AAAATCGCTA TAATGACCCC GAAGCAGGGT
      961 TATGCAGCGG AAAGTATACC TTAAGGAATC CCCAAATTAT GACAACTTGA CGGCTACATC
     1021 ATTCACTTTT TCTTCACAAC CGGCACGGAA CTCGCTCGGG CTGGCCCCGG TGCATTTTTT
     1081 AAATACCCGC GAGAAATAGA GTTGATCGTC AAAACCAACA TTGCGACCGA CGGTGGCGAT
     1141 AGGCATCCGG GTGGTGCTCA AAAGCAGCTT CGCCTGGCTG ATACGTTGGT CCTCGCGCCA
     1201 GCTTAAGACG CTAATCCCTA ACTGCTGGCG GAAAAGATGT GACAGACGCG ACGGCGACAA
     1261 GCAAACATGC TGTGCGACGC TGGCGATATC AAAATTGCTG TCTGCCAGGT GATCGCTGAT
     1321 GTACTGACAA GCCTCGCGTA CCCGATTATC CATCGGTGGA TGGAGCGACT CGTTAATCGC
     1381 TTCCATGCGC CGCAGTAACA ATTGCTCAAG CAGATTTATC GCCAGCAGCT CCGAATAGCG
     1441 CCCTTCCCCT TGCCCGGCGT TAATGATTTG CCCAAACAGG TCGCTGAAAT GCGGCTGGTG
     1501 CGCTTCATCC GGGCGAAAGA ACCCCGTATT GGCAAATATT GACGGCCAGT TAAGCCATTC
     1561 ATGCCAGTAG GCGCGCGGAC GAAAGTAAAC CCACTGGTGA TACCATTCGC GAGCCTCCGG
     1621 ATGACGACCG TAGTGATGAA TCTCTCCTGG CGGGAACAGC AAAATATCAC CCGGTCGGCA
     1681 AACAAATTCT CGTCCCTGAT TTTTCACCAC CCCCTGACCG CGAATGGTGA GATTGAGAAT
     1741 ATAACCTTTC ATTCCCAGCG GTCGGTCGAT AAAAAAATCG AGATAACCGT TGGCCTCAAT
     1801 CGGCGTTAAA CCCGCCACCA GATGGGCATT AAACGAGTAT CCCGGCAGCA GGGGATCATT
     1861 TTGCGCTTCA GCCATACTTT TCATACTCCC GCCATTCAGA GAAGAAACCA ATTGTCCATA
     1921 TTGCATCAGA CATTGCCGTC ACTGCGTCTT TTACTGGCTC TTCTCGCTAA CCAAACCGGT
     1981 AACCCCGCTT ATTAAAAGCA TTCTGTAACA AAGCGGGACC AAAGCCATGA CAAAAACGCG
     2041 TAACAAAAGT GTCTATAATC ACGGCAGAAA AGTCCACATT GATTATTTGC ACGGCGTCAC
     2101 ACTTTGCTAT GCCATAGCAT TTTTATCCAT AAGATTAGCG GATCCTACCT GACGCTTTTT
     2161 ATCGCAACTC TCTACTGTTT CTCCATACCC GTTTTTTTGG GCTAGAAATA ATTTTGTTTA
     2221 ACTTTAAGAA GGAGATATAC ATACCCATGG ATGCCTTGTC CGAAATCGAG GCGGGCCACC
     2281 CGAGCCTGTA GCGCCGCTCC CTGGCGCGAC GCCCCCGGCC TGGCCGGGGG CTTTGCGGCA
     2341 TCGCCCATCA AAAGACCTTT CGCGCCCGAA CGGCACGGTT GATCGCCGTC CCGGTCCTCG
     2401 CGAAACGGCC GCCAATTGCC CGAAGCTTCC GACCCTTTTT TCGGACGATT TCTTACGCCC
     2461 TTATAAATCA GCAAGTTACG AGACCTCGAA AAAAGAGGGT TTCTGGCGGG AAAAACTCAA
     2521 AAAACGCTTC GAAATCAACC GGTTATAGGT TTTCGGAGCT AGTTCACTGC CGTGTAGGCA
     2581 GCTAAGAAAA TCAGCCGGAC GTTGTAGTAG TCGAGCGCGG TGTTCACTGC CGTGTAGGCA
     2641 GCTAAGAAAG CCGGGTGGTG ACTTCTGGAC GGCGTTCGTC AAGTTCACTG CCGTGTAGGC
     2701 AGCTAAGAAA GACCTGGTTT TGGCCGACAC AGTGGCTGCG ACGTTCACTG CCGTGTAGGC
     2761 AGCTAAGAAA CGGTCCTGCC AGTACTGCGG CAGGATCTGG TCGTTCACTG CCGTGTAGGC
     2821 AGCTAAGAAA AGCCTGGCGC CCTTCGAGTC CATCCAGCCC GGGTTCACTG CCGTGTAGGC
     2881 AGCTAAGAAA CATCCAATTC GCCGATCCGG CGCAAGCGCC CGGTTCACTG CCGTGTAGGC
     2941 AGCTAAGAAA ACGAAGCAGA TCGCCGAATG CGGCGTCAGC GCGTTCACTG CCGTGTAGGC
     3001 AGCTAAGAAA GTGGGTGCAA ATCGCGATTC TGGTCGCGTC GTGTTCACTG CCGTGTAGGC
     3061 AGCTAAGAAA TGAATATCAG CCTGCAAAGC GTCGTCGTAG TAGTTCACTG CCGTGTAGGC
     3121 AGCTAAGAAA AAGCCGGGCC GATGTTCGAG CCTGGCTGCG TGGTTCACTG CCGTGTAGGC
     3181 AGCTAAGAAA TGGACAATGC GCAGCCCAGG CGCTGGATTT ACGTTCACTG CCGTGTAGGC
     3241 AGCTAAGAAA ATGCGAGGCT GATCGAGGTG CGCGGTTCTG TTGTTCACTG CCGTGTAGGC
     3301 AGCTAAGAAA GTGCGCGGAT GGCTGGTATC TCGAGCACGA TTGTTCACTG CCGTGTAGGC
     3361 AGCTAAGAAA AGGCAAACAA CGGAAAGATC ACCACCGAAG GCGTTCACTG CCGTGTAGGC
     3421 AGCTAAGAAA AACGAAACAG GCCCAGCACA GCCGCTTGAT AAGTTCACTG CCGTGTAGGC
     3481 AGCTAAGAAA ACAAGACGCT CATCGACGGC AGCATCGAGA CGGTTCACTG CCGTGTAGGC
     3541 AGCTAAGAAA AAGGTGACGA TGCACAGCTG TTGCGCGCGG TTGTTCACTG CCGTGTAGGC
     3601 AGCTAAGAAA ATCCTCGAAC AGCCCGGGTT CGGTCGCCTC CAGTTCACTG CCGTGTAGGC
     3661 AGCTAAGAAA AGGAGTTTGC GGCCCCGCTC CCTGCGGCTC TCGTTCACTG CCGTGTAGGC
     3721 AGCTAAGAAA TTCACGGCGG GCTTGATGTC CGCGTCTACC TGGTTCACTG CCGTGTAGGC
     3781 AGCTAAGAAA TTGCCGAGTA CGATGCCTGA TACATGAATC CAGTTCACTG CCGTGTAGGC
     3841 AGCTAAGAAA CTCGAACCCA CCTCGGCCAC AACAGCCGCC GGGTTCGCTG CCGTCTAGGC
     3901 AGAACCACCC TCCCCATCCC ACTACCAAAC ATCCGAATAT AAAGTTCCTA CCCCGCCCGC
     3961 CAGCCTCGCC CGTCCACGAC AATGTGCCTC GCTTGGAAGC TCACGCTCCT CACACAGACG
     4021 AAAACGGGGT AGCGGCAATC GGCCATATCC GCTAAACAGT TGCCTTGGCG CAGAATTCGA
     4081 TAGATCCGAT AGGGACAGGC CACGGTCAAC ATGGACGACA TTTCTCCCAG CGAACTGAAG
     4141 ACGATCCTTC ACTGCATGCA AGCTTGGCAC TGGCCGTCGT TTTACAACGT CGTGACTGGG
     4201 AAAACCCTGG CGTTACCCAA CTTAATCGCC TTGCAGCACA TCCCCCTTTC GCCAGCTGGC
     4261 GTAATAGCGA AGAGGCCCGC ACCGATCGCC CTTCCCAACA GTTGCGCAGC CTGAAAGGCA
     4321 GGCCGGGCCG TGGTGGCCAC GGCCTCTAGG CCAGATCCAG CGGCATCTGG GTTAGTCGAG
     4381 CGCGGGCCGC TTCCCATGTC TCACCAGGGC GAGCCTGTTT CGCGATCTCA GCATCTGAAA
     4441 TCTTCCCGGC CTTGCGCTTC GCTGGGGCCT TACCCACCGC CTTGGCGGGC TTCTTCGGTC
     4501 CAAAACTGAA CAACAGATGT GTGACCTTGC GCCCGGTCTT TCGCTGCGCC CACTCCACCT
     4561 GTAGCGGGCT GTGCTCGTTG ATCTGCGTCA CGGCTGGATC AAGCACTCGC AACTTGAAGT
     4621 CCTTGATCGA GGGATACCGG CCTTCCAGTT GAAACCACTT TCGCAGCTGG TCAATTTCTA
     4681 TTTCGCGCTG GCCGATGCTG TCCCATTGCA TGAGCAGCTC GTAAAGCCTG ATCGCGTGGG
     4741 TGCTGTCCAT CTTGGCCACG TCAGCCAAGG CGTATTTGGT GAACTGTTTG GTGAGTTCCG
     4801 TCAGGTACGG CAGCATGTCT TTGGTGAACC TGAGTTCTAC ACGGCCCTCA CCCTCCCGGT
     4861 AGATGATTGT TTGCACCCAG CCGGTAATCA TCACACTCGG TCTTTTCCCC TTGCCATTGG
     4921 GCTCTTGGGT TAACCGGACT TCCCGCCGTT TCAGGCGCAG GGCCGCTTCT TTGAGCTGGT
     4981 TGTAGGAAGA TTCGATAGGG ACACCCGCCA TCGTCGCTAT GTCCTCCGCC GTCACTGAAT
     5041 ACATCACTTC ATCGGTGACA GGCTCGCTCC TCTTCACCTG GCTAATACAG GCCAGAACGA
     5101 TCCGCTGTTC CTGAACACTG AGGCGATACG CGGCCTCGAC CAGGGCATTG CTTTTGTAAA
     5161 CCATTGGGGG TGAGGCCACG TTCGACATTC CTTGTGTATA AGGGGACACT GTATCTGCGT
     5221 CCCACAATAC AACAAATCCG TCCCTTTACA ACAACAAATC CGTCCCTTCT TAACAACAAA
     5281 TCCGTCCCTT AATGGCAACA AATCCGTCCC TTTTTAAACT CTACAGGCCA CGGATTACGT
     5341 GGCCTGTAGA CGTCCTAAAA GGTTTAAAAG GGAAAAGGAA GAAAAGGGTG GAAACGCAAA
     5401 AAACGCACCA CTACGTGGCC CCGTTGGGGC CGCATTTGTG CCCCTGAAGG GGCGGGGGAG
     5461 GCGTCTGGGC AATCCCCGTT TTACCAGTCC CCTATCGCCG CCTGAGAGGG CGCAGGAAGC
     5521 GAGTAATCAG GGTATCGAGG CGGATTCACC CTTGGCGTCC AACCAGCGGC ACCAGCGGCG
     5581 CGAATTGACA TAAGCCTGTT CGGTTCGTAA ACTGTAATGC AAGTAGCGTA TGCGCTCACG
     5641 CAACTGGTCC AGAACCTTGA CCGAACGCAG CGGTGGTAAC GGCGCAGTGG CGGTTTTCAT
     5701 GGCTTGTTAT GACTGTTTTT TTGTACAGTC TATGCCTCGG GCATCCAAGC AGCAAGCGCG
     5761 TTACGCCGTG GGTCGATGTT TGATGTTATG GAGCAGCAAC GATGTTACGC AGCAGCAACG
     5821 ATGTTACGCA GCAGGGCAGT CGCCCTAAAA CAAAGTTAGG TGGCTCAAGT ATGGGCATCA
     5881 TTCGCACATG TAGGCTCGGC CCTGACCAAG TCAAATCCAT GCGGGCTGCT CTTGATCTTT
     5941 TCGGTCGTGA GTTCGGAGAC GTAGCCACCT ACTCCCAACA TCAGCCGGAC TCCGATTACC
     6001 TCGGGAACTT GCTCCGTAGT AAGACATTCA TCGCGCTTGC TGCCTTCGAC CAAGAAGCGG
     6061 TTGTTGGCGC TCTCGCGGCT TACGTTCTGC CCAGGTTTGA GCAGCCGCGT AGTGAGATCT
     6121 ATATCTATGA TCTCGCAGTC TCCGGCGAGC ACCGGAGGCA GGGCATTGCC ACCGCGCTCA
     6181 TCAATCTCCT CAAGCATGAG GCCAACGCGC TTGGTGCTTA TGTGATCTAC GTGCAAGCAG
     6241 ATTACGGTGA CGATCCCGCA GTGGCTCTCT ATACAAAGTT GGGCATACGG GAAGAAGTGA
     6301 TGCACTTTGA TATCGACCCA AGTACCGCCA CCTAACAATT CGTTCAAGCC GAGATCGGCT
     6361 TCCCGGCCGC GGAGTTGTTC GGTAAATTGT CACAACGCCG CGGCCAATTC GACTCACCAG
     6421 TCACAGAAAA GCATCTTACG GATGGCATGA CAGTAAGAGA ATTATGCAGT GCTGCCATAA
     6481 CCATGAGTGA TAACACTGCG GCCAACTTAC TTCTGACAAC GATCGGAGGA CCGAAGGAGC
     6541 TAACCGCTTT TTTGCACAAC ATGGGGGATC ATGTAACTCG CCTTGATCGT TGGGAACCGG
     6601 AGCTGAATGA AGCCATACCA AACGACGAGC GTGACACCAC GATGCCTGTA GCAATGGCAA
     6661 CAACGTTGCG CAAACTATTA ACTGGCGAAC TACTTACTCT AGCTTCCCGG CAACAATTAA
     6721 TAGACTGGAT GGAGGCGGAT AAAGTTGCAG GACCACTTCT GCGCTCGGCC CTTCCGGCTG
     6781 GCTGGTTTAT TGCTGATAAA TCTGGAGCCG GTGAGCGTGG GTCTCGCGGT ATCATTGCAG
     6841 CACTGGGGCC AGATGGTAAG CCCTCCCGTA TCGTAGTTAT CTACACGACG GGGAGTCAGG
     6901 CAACTATGGA TGAACGAAAT AGACAGATCG CTGAGATAGG TGCCTCACTG ATTAAGCATT
     6961 GGTAACTGTC AGACCAAGTT TACTCATATA TACTTTAGAT TGATTTAAAA CTTCATTTTT
     7021 AATTTAAAAG GATCTAGGTG AAGATCCTTT TTGATAATCT CATG
//
