[The description below was written by a language model from this plasmid's Addgene catalogue record and the feature table of its GenBank file.]
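Description:
pCRISPR2_IHF_Opt is a bacterial plasmid built on pHERD30T, an Escherichia coli–Pseudomonas shuttle vector. The annotated backbone carries a high-copy ColE1/pUC-type origin for propagation in E. coli, together with the pRO1600 oriV and its cognate Rep protein, which allow replication in Pseudomonas aeruginosa. An incP oriT permits conjugative transfer. Selection is by gentamicin. The resistance gene itself is not annotated in the feature tables, although a class 1 integron Pc promoter is annotated next to the unannotated region where a marker could lie. The cloning region lies downstream of the arabinose-inducible araBAD promoter, with the divergently transcribed araC regulator and a T7 gene 10 ribosome binding site.

The insert of about 1.9 kb, cloned between NcoI and SphI, is the CRISPR2 locus of P. aeruginosa UCBPP-PA14, the array adjacent to the cas1 gene. One held record maps it as a leader region of about 310 bp, an array with 22 annotated 28-bp repeats separated by spacers, and a terminus segment. Within the leader, an upstream recognition motif and the IHFprox site sit just ahead of the first repeat. In this variant the IHFprox site has been altered at key positions to optimise binding and DNA bending by integration host factor (IHF), a host protein that helps shape leader DNA for spacer integration. The associated study concerns sequence motifs that facilitate CRISPR adaptation, so the plasmid probably serves as a test array for the effect of leader motifs on spacer acquisition, though the record does not describe the assays. The catalogue size (7120 bp) and the two sequence records (7044 and 7064 bp) differ slightly, and the two records use different coordinate origins.
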