Addgene plasmid #149395: pCRISPR2_IHF_Opt
Purpose: P. aeruginosa PA14 CRISPR2 locus, with "optimized" IHFprox site
Depositing lab: Blake Wiedenheft. Depositing organization: Montana State University. Publication: Distribution and phasing of sequence motifs that facilitate CRISPR adaptation. Santiago-Frangos A, Buyukyoruk M, Wiegand T, Krishna P, Wiedenheft B. Curr Biol. 2021 Aug 23;31(16):3515-3524.e6. doi: 10.1016/j.cub.2021.05.068. Epub 2021 Jun 25. PubMed 34174210.
Backbone
  Vector backbone: pHERD30T
  Backbone size w/o insert (bp): 5220
  Total vector size (bp): 7120
  Vector type: Bacterial Expression
Growth in bacteria
  Bacterial resistance: Gentamicin, 10 μg/mL
  Growth temperature: 37°C
  Growth strain: DH5alpha
  Copy number: High Copy
Gene/Insert
  Gene/Insert name: Pseudomonas aeruginosa PA14 CRISPR2 locus (alt name: P. aeruginosa PA14 CRISPR locus adjacent to the Cas1 gene)
  Species: Pseudomonas aeruginosa UCBPP-PA14
  Insert size (bp): 1900
  Mutation: IHFprox site is optimized at key positions needed for IHF binding and bending
  Promoter: pBAD
  Cloning method: Restriction Enzyme; 5′ cloning site NcoI (unknown if destroyed); 3′ cloning site SphI (unknown if destroyed)
  Sequencing primers: 5′ pBAD_F
Terms and licenses: Academic/Nonprofit Terms; Industry Terms: Not Available to Industry
How to cite: pCRISPR2_IHF_Opt was a gift from Blake Wiedenheft (Addgene plasmid # 149395 ; http://n2t.net/addgene:149395 ; RRID:Addgene_149395)
